>Addgene plasmid #222742 | pAAV-Syn-CD4-sTC-M13-GFP-IRES-CaM-V5-sTN | addgene full sequence | sequence record 441012 | Addgene NGS Result
CCTGCAGGCAGCTGCGCGCTCGCTCGCTCACTGAGGCCGCCCGGGCGTCGGGCGACCTTTGGTCGCCCGG
CCTCAGTGAGCGAGCGAGCGCGCAGAGAGGGAGTGGCCAACTCCATCACTAGGGGTTCCTGCGGCCGCAC
GCGTTGTACAGTGTCTAGACTGCAGAGGGCCCTGCGTATGAGTGCAAGTGGGTTTTAGGACCAGGATGAG
GCGGGGTGGGGGTGCCTACCTGACGACCGACCCCGACCCACTGGACAAGCACCCAACCCCCATTCCCCAA
ATTGCGCATCCCCTATCAGAGAGGGGGAGGGGAAACAGGATGCGGCGAGGCGCGTGCGCACTGCCAGCTT
CAGCACCGCGGACAGTGCCTTCGCCCCCGCCTGGCGGCGCGCGCCACCGCCGCCTCAGCACTGAAGGCGC
GCTGACGTCACTCGCCGGTCCCCCGCAAACTCCCCTTCCCGGCCACCTTGGTCGCGTCCGCGCCGCCGCC
GGCCCAGCCGGACCGCACCACGCGAGGCGCGAGATAGGGGGGCACGGGCGCGACCATCTGCGCTGCGGCG
CCGGCGACTCAGCGCTGCCTCAGTCTGCGGTGGGCAGCGGAGGAGTCGTGTCGTGCCTGAGAGCGCAGTC
GAGAAGAAGCTTGCCACCATGGAGACAGACACACTCCTGCTATGGGTACTGCTGCTCTGGGTTCCAGGTT
CCACTGGTGACGGGGCCCAGCCGGCCAGATCTTACCCATACGATGTGCCAGATTACGCCTATCCCTATGA
CGTCCCTGATTACGCTCTCGACTTCCAGAAGGCCTCCAGCATAGTCTATAAGAAAGAGGGGGAACAGGTG
GAGTTCTCCTTCCCACTCGCCTTTACAGTTGAAAAGCTGACGGGCAGTGGCGAGCTGTGGTGGCAGGCGG
AGAGGGCTTCCTCCTCCAAGTCTTGGATCACCTTTGACCTGAAGAACAAGGAAGTGTCTGTAAAACGGGT
TACCCAGGACCCTAAGCTCCAGATGGGCAAGAAGCTCCCGCTCCACCTCACCCTGCCCCAGGCCTTGCCT
CAGTATGCTGGCTCTGGAAACCTCACCCTGGCCCTTGAAGCGAAAACAGGAAAGTTGCATCAGGAAGTGA
ACCTGGTGGTGATGAGAGCCACTCAGCTCCAGAAAAATTTGACCTGTGAGGTGTGGGGACCCACCTCCCC
TAAGCTGATGCTGAGCTTGAAACTGGAGAACAAGGAGGCAAAGGTCTCGAAGCGGGAGAAGGCGGTGTGG
GTGCTGAACCCTGAGGCGGGGATGTGGCAGTGTCTGCTGAGTGACTCGGGACAGGTCCTGCTGGAATCCA
ACATCAAGGTTCTGCCCACATGGTCCACCCCGGTGCAGCCAATGGCCCTGATTGTGCTGGGGGGCGTCGC
CGGCCTCCTGCTTTTCATTGGGCTAGGCATCTTCTTCTGTGTCAGGTGCCGGCACCGAAGGCGCAAGGGC
TCGGGCTCGACCTCGGGCTCGGGCAGCGGTGGCTCTAGAGGTTCTGGTGGCAGCTCTGGAGGTGGACAGC
TGGACGGCGGGAGCGTGGCAGTCCTGCCTGTGGTCGACTCCACCAATCAGTACCTGCTGGATCGAATCGG
CGAGCTGAAGAGTGGGGATGCTTGCATTGCAGAATATCAGCAGGCAGGGAGAGGAAGCAGAGGGAGGAAA
TGGTTCTCTCCTTTTGGAGCTAACCTGTACCTGAGTATGTTTTGGCGCCTGAAGCGGGGACCAGCAGCAA
TCGGCCTGGGCCCGGTCATCGGAATTGTCATGGCAGAAGCGCTGCGAAAGCTGGGAGCAGACAAGGTGCG
AGTCAAATGGCCCAATGACCTGTATCTGCAGGATAGAAAGCTGGCAGGCATCCTGGTGGAGCTGGCCGGA
ATAACAGGCGATGCTGCACAGATCGTCATTGGCGCCGGGATTAACGTGGCTATGAGGCGCGTGGAGGAAA
GCGTGGTCAATCAGGGCTGGATCACACTGCAGGAAGCAGGGATTAACCTGGACAGGAATACTCTGGCCGC
TACGCTGATCCGAGAGCTGCGGGCAGCCCTGGAACTGTTCGAGCAGGAAGGCCTGGCTCCATATCTGCCA
CGGTGGGAGAAGCTGGATAACTTCATCAATAGACCCGTGAAGCTGATCATTGGGGACAAAGAGATTTTCG
GGATTAGCCGGGGGATTGATAAACAGGGAGCCCTGCTGCTGGAACAGGACGGAGTTATCAAACCCTGGAT
GGGCGGAGAAATCAGTCTGCGGTCTGCCGAAAAGGGCTCGGGCGGGAGTACCGGTGGTAGTGGGAGCGGT
CGTCGTAAGTGGAATAAGACAGGTCACGCAGTCAGAGCTATAGGTCGGCTGAGCTCAGGTGGAAGTGGAT
CAGGCAGCGGTGGATCTATGGTGAGCAAGGGCGAGGAGCTGTTCACCGGGGTGGTGCCCATCCTGGTCGA
GCTGGACGGCGACGTAAACGGCCACAAGTTCAGCGTGTCCGGCGAGGGCGAGGGCGATGCCACCTACGGC
AAGCTGACCCTGAAGTTCATCTGCACCACCGGCAAGCTGCCCGTGCCCTGGCCCACCCTCGTGACCACCC
TGACCTACGGCGTGCAGTGCTTCAGCCGCTACCCCGACCACATGAAGCAGCACGACTTCTTCAAGTCCGC
CATGCCCGAAGGCTACGTCCAGGAGCGCACCATCTTCTTCAAGGACGACGGCAACTACAAGACCCGCGCC
GAGGTGAAGTTCGAGGGCGACACCCTGGTGAACCGCATCGAGCTGAAGGGCATCGACTTCAAGGAGGACG
GCAACATCCTGGGGCACAAGCTGGAGTACAACTACAACAGCCACAACGTCTATATCATGGCCGACAAGCA
GAAGAACGGCATCAAGGTGAACTTCAAGATCCGCCACAACATCGAGGACGGCAGCGTGCAGCTCGCCGAC
CACTACCAGCAGAACACCCCCATCGGCGACGGCCCCGTGCTGCTGCCCGACAACCACTACCTGAGCACCC
AGTCCGCCCTGAGCAAAGACCCCAACGAGAAGCGCGATCACATGGTCCTGCTGGAGTTCGTGACCGCCGC
CGGGATCACTCTCGGCATGGACGAGCTGTACAAGTAGCCCCCCCCCCTAACGTTACTGGCCGAAGCCGCT
TGGAATAAGGCCGGTGTGCGTTTGTCTATATGTTATTTTCCACCATATTGCCGTCTTTTGGCAATGTGAG
GGCCCGGAAACCTGGCCCTGTCTTCTTGACGAGCATTCCTAGGGGTCTTTCCCCTCTCGCCAAAGGAATG
CAAGGTCTGTTGAATGTCGTGAAGGAAGCAGTTCCTCTGGAAGCTTCTTGAAGACAAACAACGTCTGTAG
CGACCCTTTGCAGGCAGCGGAACCCCCCACCTGGCGACAGGTGCCTCTGCGGCCAAAAGCCACGTGTATA
AGATACACCTGCAAAGGCGGCACAACCCCAGTGCCACGTTGTGAGTTGGATAGTTGTGGAAAGAGTCAAA
TGGCTCTCCTCAAGCGTATTCAACAAGGGGCTGAAGGATGCCCAGAAGGTACCCCATTGTATGGGATCTG
ATCTGGGGCCTCGGTGCACATGCTTTACATGTGTTTAGTCGAGGTTAAAAAAACGTCTAGGCCCCCCGAA
CCACGGGGACGTGGTTTTCCTTTGAAAAACACGATGATAATATGGCCACAGCCACCATGGACCAACTGAC
TGAAGAGCAGATCGCAGAATTTAAAGAGGCTTTCTCCCTATTTGACAAGGACGGGGATGGGACAATAACA
ACCAAGGAGCTGGGGACGGTGATGCGGTCTCTGGGGCAGAACCCCACAGAAGCAGAGCTGCAGGACATGA
TCAATGAAGTAGATGCCGACGGTGACGGCACAATCGACTTCCCTGAGTTCCTGACAATGATGGCAAGAAA
AATGAAATACAGGGACACGGAAGAAGAAATTAGAGAAGCGTTCGGTGTGTTTGATAAGGATGGCAATGGC
TACATCAGTGCAGCAGAGCTTCGCCACGTGATGACAAACCTTGGAGAGAAGTTAACAGATGAAGAGGTTG
ATGAAATGATCAGGGAAGCAGACATCGATGGGGATGGTCAGGTAAACTACGAAGAGTTTGTACAAATGAT
GACAGCGAAGAAGGGCTCGGGCTCGACCTCGGGCTCGGGCAGCGGTGGCTCTGGAGGTTCTGGTGGCAGC
TCTGGAGGTGGCAAGCCCATCCCCAACCCCCTGCTGGGCCTGGACAGCACCGCTAGCAAAGACAATACTG
TGCCTCTGAAGCTGATCGCTCTCCTGGCTAATGGCGAGTTCCATAGTGGCGAACAGCTGGGAGAAACCCT
GGGCATGTCCAGGGCCGCTATCAACAAGCACATTCAGACTCTGCGCGACTGGGGCGTGGACGTGTTCACC
GTGCCCGGAAAGGGCTACTCTCTGCCCGAGCCTATCCCGCTGCTGAACGCTAAACAGATTCTGTAATAAG
AATTCCTCGAGCTAGAGCTCGCTGATCAGCCTCGACTGTGCCTTCTAGTTGCCAGCCATCTGTTGTTTGC
CCCTCCCCCGTGCCTTCCTTGACCCTGGAAGGTGCCACTCCCACTGTCCTTTCCTAATAAAATGAGGAAA
TTGCATCGCATTGTCTGAGTAGGTGTCATTCTATTCTGGGGGGTGGGGTGGGGCAGGACAGCAAGGGGGA
GGATTGGGAAGACAATAGCAGGCATGCTGGGGAGGTAACCACGTGCGGACCGAGCGGCCGCAGGAACCCC
TAGTGATGGAGTTGGCCACTCCCTCTCTGCGCGCTCGCTCGCTCACTGAGGCCGGGCGACCAAAGGTCGC
CCGACGCCCGGGCTTTGCCCGGGCGGCCTCAGTGAGCGAGCGAGCGCGCAGCTGCCTGCAGGGGCGCCTG
ATGCGGTATTTTCTCCTTACGCATCTGTGCGGTATTTCACACCGCATA
[95 nt withheld, positions 4949-5043]
T
[46 nt withheld, positions 5045-5090]
C
[141 nt withheld, positions 5092-5232]
CCTTTGACGTTGGAGTCCACGTTCTTT
[37 nt withheld, positions 5260-5296]
ACTCTATCTCGGGCTATTCTTTTGATTTATAAGGGATTTTGCCGATTTCGGTCTATTGGTTAAAAAATGA
GCTGATTTAACAAAAATTTAACGCGAATTTTAACAAAATATTAACGTTTACAATTTTATGGTGCACTCTC
AGTACAATCTGCTCTGATGCCGCATAGTTAAGCCAGCCCCGACACCCGCCAACACCCGCTGACGCGCCCT
GACGGGCTTGTCTGCTCCCGGCATCCGCTTACAGACAAGCTGTGACCGTCTCCGGGAGCTGCATGTGTCA
GAGGTTTTCACCGTCATCACCGAAACGCGCGAGACGAAAGGGCCTCGTGATACGCCTATTTTTATAGGTT
AATGTCATGATAATAATGGTTTCTTAGACGTCAGGTGGCACTTTTCGGGGAAATGTGCGCGGAACCCCTA
TTTGTTTATTTTTCTAAATACATTCAAATATGTATCCGCTCATGAGACAATAACCCTGATAAATGCTTCA
ATAATATTGAAAAAGGAAGAGTATGAGTATTCAACATTTCCGTGTCGCCCTTATTCCCTTTTTTGCGGCA
TTTTGCCTTCCTGTTTTTGCTCACCCAGAAACGCTGGTGAAAGTAAAAGATGCTGAAGATCAGTTGGGTG
CACGAGTGGGTTACATCGAACTGGATCTCAACAGCGGTAAGATCCTTGAGAGTTTTCGCCCCGAAGAACG
TTTTCCAATGATGAGCACTTTTAAAGTTCTGCTATGTGGCGCGGTATTATCCCGTATTGACGCCGGGCAA
GAGCAACTCGGTCGCCGCATACACTATTCTCAGAATGACTTGGTTGAGTACTCACCAGTCACAGAAAAGC
ATCTTACGGATGGCATGACAGTAAGAGAATTATGCAGTGCTGCCATAACCATGAGTGATAACACTGCGGC
CAACTTACTTCTGACAACGATCGGAGGACCGAAGGAGCTAACCGCTTTTTTGCACAACATGGGGGATCAT
GTAACTCGCCTTGATCGTTGGGAACCGGAGCTGAATGAAGCCATACCAAACGACGAGCGTGACACCACGA
TGCCTGTAGCAATGGCAACAACGTTGCGCAAACTATTAACTGGCGAACTACTTACTCTAGCTTCCCGGCA
ACAATTAATAGACTGGATGGAGGTGGATAAAGTTGCAGGACCACTTCTGCGCTCGGCCCTTCCGGCTGGC
TGGTTTATTGCTGATAAATCTGGAGCCGGTGAGCGTGGAAGCCGCGGTATCATTGCAGCACTGGGGCCAG
ATGGTAAGCCCTCCCGTATCGTAGTTATCTACACGACGGGGAGTCAGGCAACTATGGATGAACGAAATAG
ACAGATCGCTGAGATAGGTGCCTCACTGATTAAGCATTGGTAACTGTCAGACCAAGTTTACTCATATATA
CTTTAGATTGATTTAAAACTTCATTTTTAATTTAAAAGGATCTAGGTGAAGATCCTTTTTGATAATCTCA
TGACCAAAATCCCTTAACGTGAGTTTTCGTTCCACTGAGCGTCAGACCCCGTAGAAAAGATCAAAGGATC
TTCTTGAGATCCTTTTTTTCTGCGCGTAATCTGCTGCTTGCAAACAAAAAAACCACCGCTACCAGCGGTG
GTTTGTTTGCCGGATCAAGAGCTACCAACTCTTTTTCCGAAGGTAACTGGCTTCAGCAGAGCGCAGATAC
CAAATACTGTTCTTCTAGTGTAGCCGTAGTTAGGCCACCACTTCAAGAACTCTGTAGCACCGCCTACATA
CCTCGCTCTGCTAATCCTGTTACCAGTGGCTGCTGCCAGTGGCGATAAGTCGTGTCTTACCGGGTTGGAC
TCAAGACGATAGTTACCGGATAAGGCGCAGCGGTCGGGCTGAACGGGGGGTTCGTGCACACAGCCCAGCT
TGGAGCGAACGACCTACACCGAACTGAGATACCTACAGCGTGAGCTATGAGAAAGCGCCACGCTTCCCGA
AGGGAGAAAGGCGGACAGGTATCCGGTAAGCGGCAGGGTCGGAACAGGAGAGCGCACGAGGGAGCTTCCA
GGGGGAAACGCCTGGTATCTTTATAGTCCTGTCGGGTTTCGCCACCTCTGACTTGAGCGTCGATTTTTGT
GATGCTCGTCAGGGGGGCGGAGCCTATGGAAAAACGCCAGCAACGCGGCCTTTTTACGGTTCCTGGCCTT
TTGCTGGCCTTTTGCTCACATGT
Features (pLannotate 1.2.2; 20 found; start..end, strand, type, name):
     12..39      +  repeat_region  AAV2 ITR (fragment): inverted terminal repeat of adeno-associated virus serotype 2 inverted
     68..95      +  repeat_region  AAV2 ITR (fragment): inverted terminal repeat of adeno-associated virus serotype 2 inverted
    181..628     +  promoter       hSyn promoter: human synapsin I promoter; confers neuron-specific expression (Kügler et al., 2003)
    649..711     +  sig_peptide    Igκ leader: leader sequence from mouse immunoglobulin κ light chain
    793..1455    +  CDS            CD4 (truncated) (fragment): truncated human CD4 cell surface glycoprotein lacking the cytoplasmic tail
   1534..2274    +  CDS            miniTurbo: N-terminally truncated mutant of the E. coli biotin ligase BioID engineered for improved catalytic efficiency (Branon et al., 2018)
   2311..2367    +  CDS            calmodulin-binding peptide: calmodulin-binding peptide from avian smooth muscle myosin light chain kinase
   2398..3114    +  CDS            EGFP: EGFP is a basic (constitutively fluorescent) green fluorescent protein published in 1996, derived from Aequorea victoria. It is reported to be a rapidly-maturing weak dimer with moderate acid sensitivity.
   3218..3680    +  misc_feature   IRES: internal ribosome entry site (IRES) of the encephalomyocarditis virus (EMCV)
   3700..4140    +  CDS            calmodulin: calcium-binding protein
   4258..4473    +  CDS            TurboID (fragment): mutant of the E. coli biotin ligase BioID engineered for improved catalytic efficiency (Branon et al., 2018)
   4516..4723    +  polyA_signal   bGH poly(A) signal: bovine growth hormone polyadenylation signal
   4752..4892    +  repeat_region  AAV2 ITR: inverted terminal repeat of adeno-associated virus serotype 2 inverted
   4897..4948    -  misc_feature   bom (fragment): basis of mobility region from pBR322
   4967..5422    +  rep_origin     f1 ori (sequence partly withheld): f1 bacteriophage origin of replication; arrow indicates direction of (+) strand synthesis
   5423..5472    -  misc_feature   bom (fragment): basis of mobility region from pBR322
   5574..5609    -  CDS            rop (fragment): Rop protein, which maintains plasmids at low copy number; rop
   5704..5808    +  promoter       AmpR promoter: bla
   5809..6669    +  CDS            AmpR: β-lactamase; bla; confers resistance to ampicillin, carbenicillin, and related antibiotics
   6840..7428    +  rep_origin     ori: high-copy-number ColE1/pMB1/pBR322/pUC origin of replication
