[The description below was written by a language model from this plasmid's Addgene catalogue record and pLannotate feature annotations shown in this document.]
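Description:
pAAV-Syn-CD4-sTC-M13-GFP-IRES-CaM-V5-sTN is a 7,489-nt AAV transfer plasmid for mammalian expression, designed to deliver the bicistronic "CaST-IRES" construct to neurons. The expression cassette sits between AAV2 inverted terminal repeats, which allow it to be packaged into recombinant AAV particles. The 3′ ITR is annotated in full, while only short fragments of the 5′ ITR were detected in the sequenced record. In bacteria the plasmid replicates from a high-copy ColE1/pUC-type origin and is selected with ampicillin through the β-lactamase gene. An f1 phage origin and small remnants of pBR322 bom and rop are also present in the backbone.

The human synapsin I promoter drives neuron-specific transcription of a single mRNA terminated by the bGH polyadenylation signal. The first open reading frame begins with an Igκ leader and a truncated human CD4 lacking its cytoplasmic tail, which should anchor the fusion at the membrane. This is followed by a TurboID-derived biotin ligase segment (annotated as miniTurbo; "sTC" in the name), the M13 calmodulin-binding peptide from myosin light chain kinase, and EGFP as a fluorescent marker. An EMCV IRES then permits translation of the second protein, calmodulin joined to a smaller TurboID fragment ("sTN"). The catalogue lists V5 and HA tags, although neither is annotated in the feature table.

The arrangement suggests a split biotin ligase whose two halves are brought together by calcium-dependent binding of calmodulin to M13. This would allow biotinylation to report elevated calcium, consistent with the associated work on biochemical tagging of cellular activity history in vivo. The record itself states the purpose only as CaST-IRES for neuron expression.
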