Addgene plasmid #222742: pAAV-Syn-CD4-sTC-M13-GFP-IRES-CaM-V5-sTN
Purpose: CaST-IRES for neuron expression
Depositing lab: Christina Kim. Depositing organization: University of California, Davis. Publication: Rapid, biochemical tagging of cellular activity history in vivo. Zhang R, Anguiano M, Aarrestad IK, Lin S, Chandra J, Vadde SS, Olson DE, Kim CK. Nat Methods. 2024 Sep;21(9):1725-1735. doi: 10.1038/s41592-024-02375-7. Epub 2024 Aug 5. PubMed 39103446.
Backbone
  Vector backbone: AAV
  Vector type: Mammalian Expression, AAV
Growth in bacteria
  Bacterial resistance: Ampicillin, 100 μg/mL
  Growth temperature: 37°C
  Growth strain: NEB Stable
  Copy number: Unknown
Gene/Insert
  Gene/Insert name: CD4-sTC-M13-GFP-IRES-CaM-V5-sTN
  Species: Synthetic
  Promoter: Synapsin
  Tag / fusion protein: V5; HA
  Cloning method: Gibson Cloning
  Sequencing primers: 5′ actcagcgctgcctcagtctgc; 3′ GATCAGCGAGCTCTAGctcgag
Terms and licenses: Academic/Nonprofit Terms; Industry Terms: Not Available to Industry
How to cite: pAAV-Syn-CD4-sTC-M13-GFP-IRES-CaM-V5-sTN was a gift from Christina Kim (Addgene plasmid # 222742 ; http://n2t.net/addgene:222742 ; RRID:Addgene_222742)
